>Addgene plasmid #104753 | pUG-324 | depositor full sequence | sequence record 198581 | Full Sequence
TGGCGAATGGG
[124 nt withheld, positions 12-135]
C
[91 nt withheld, positions 137-227]
A
[49 nt withheld, positions 229-277]
CCTTTGACGTTGGAGTCCACGTTCTTT
[37 nt withheld, positions 305-341]
ACCCTATCTCGGTCTATTCTTTTGATTTATAAGGGATTTTGCCGATTTCGGCCTATTGGTTAAAAAATGA
GCTGATTTAACAAAAATTTAACGCGAATTTTAACAAAATATTAACGTTTACAATTTCAGGTGGCACTTTT
CGGGGAAATGTGCGCGGAACCCCTATTTGTTTATTTTTCTAAATACATTCAAATATGTATCCGCTCATGA
ATTAATTCTTAGAAAAACTCATCGAGCATCAAATGAAACTGCAATTTATTCATATCAGGATTATCAATAC
CATATTTTTGAAAAAGCCGTTTCTGTAATGAAGGAGAAAACTCACCGAGGCAGTTCCATAGGATGGCAAG
ATCCTGGTATCGGTCTGCGATTCCGACTCGTCCAACATCAATACAACCTATTAATTTCCCCTCGTCAAAA
ATAAGGTTATCAAGTGAGAAATCACCATGAGTGACGACTGAATCCGGTGAGAATGGCAAAAGTTTATGCA
TTTCTTTCCAGACTTGTTCAACAGGCCAGCCATTACGCTCGTCATCAAAATCACTCGCATCAACCAAACC
GTTATTCATTCGTGATTGCGCCTGAGCGAGTCGAAATACGCGATCGCTGTTAAAAGGACAATTACAAACA
GGAATCGAATGCAACCGGCGCAGGAACACTGCCAGCGCATCAACAATATTTTCACCTGAATCAGGATATT
CTTCTAATACCTGGAATGCTGTTTTCCCGGGGATCGCAGTGGTGAGTAACCATGCATCATCAGGAGTACG
GATAAAATGCTTGATGGTCGGAAGAGGCATAAATTCCGTCAGCCAGTTTAGTCTGACCATCTCATCTGTA
ACATCATTGGCAACGCTACCTTTGCCATGTTTCAGAAACAACTCTGGCGCATCGGGCTTCCCATACAATC
GATAGATTGTCGCACCTGATTGCCCGACATTATCGCGAGCCCATTTATACCCATATAAATCAGCATCCAT
GTTGGAATTTAATCGCGGCCTAGAGCAAGACGTTTCCCGTTGAATATGGCTCATAACACCCCTTGTATTA
CTGTTTATGTAAGCAGACAGTTTTATTGTTCATGACCAAAATCCCTTAACGTGAGTTTTCGTTCCACTGA
GCGTCAGACCCCGTAGAAAAGATCAAAGGATCTTCTTGAGATCCTTTTTTTCTGCGCGTAATCTGCTGCT
TGCAAACAAAAAAACCACCGCTACCAGCGGTGGTTTGTTTGCCGGATCAAGAGCTACCAACTCTTTTTCC
GAAGGTAACTGGCTTCAGCAGAGCGCAGATACCAAATACTGTCCTTCTAGTGTAGCCGTAGTTAGGCCAC
CACTTCAAGAACTCTGTAGCACCGCCTACATACCTCGCTCTGCTAATCCTGTTACCAGTGGCTGCTGCCA
GTGGCGATAAGTCGTGTCTTACCGGGTTGGACTCAAGACGATAGTTACCGGATAAGGCGCAGCGGTCGGG
CTGAACGGGGGGTTCGTGCACACAGCCCAGCTTGGAGCGAACGACCTACACCGAACTGAGATACCTACAG
CGTGAGCTATGAGAAAGCGCCACGCTTCCCGAAGGGAGAAAGGCGGACAGGTATCCGGTAAGCGGCAGGG
TCGGAACAGGAGAGCGCACGAGGGAGCTTCCAGGGGGAAACGCCTGGTATCTTTATAGTCCTGTCGGGTT
TCGCCACCTCTGACTTGAGCGTCGATTTTTGTGATGCTCGTCAGGGGGGCGGAGCCTATGGAAAAACGCC
AGCAACGCGGCCTTTTTACGGTTCCTGGCCTTTTGCTGGCCTTTTGCTCACATGTTCTTTCCTGCGTTAT
CCCCTGATTCTGTGGATAACCGTATTACCGCCTTTGAGTGAGCTGATACCGCTCGCCGCAGCCGAACGAC
CGAGCGCAGCGAGTCAGTGAGCGAGGAAGCGGAAGAGCGCCTGATGCGGTATTTTCTCCTTACGCATCTG
TGCGGTATTTCACACCGCATATATGGTGCACTCTCAGTACAATCTGCTCTGATGCCGCATAGTTAAGCCA
GTATACACTCCGCTATCGCTACGTGACTGGGTCATGGCTGCGCCCCGACACCCGCCAACACCCGCTGACG
CGCCCTGACGGGCTTGTCTGCTCCCGGCATCCGCTTACAGACAAGCTGTGACCGACTCCGGGAGCTGCAT
GTGTCAGAGGTTTTCACCGTCATCACCGAAACGCGCGAGGCAGCTGCGGTAAAGCTCATCAGCGTGGTCG
TGAAGCGATTCACAGATGTCTGCCTGTTCATCCGCGTCCAGCTCGTTGAGTTTCTCCAGAAGCGTTAATG
TCTGGCTTCTGATAAAGCGGGCCATGTTAAGGGCGGTTTTTTCCTGTTTGGTCACTGATGCCTCCGTGTA
AGGGGGATTTCTGTTCATGGGGGTAATGATACCGATGAAACGAGAGAGGATGCTCACGATACGGGTTACT
GATGATGAACATGCCCGGTTACTGGAACGTTGTGAGGGTAAACAACTGGCGGTATGGATGCGGCGGGACC
AGAGAAAAATCACTCAGGGTCAATGCCAGCGCTTCGTTAATACAGATGTAGGTGTTCCACAGGGTAGCCA
GCAGCATCCTGCGATGCAGATCCGGAACATAATGGTGCAGGGCGCTGACTTCCGCGTTTCCAGACTTTAC
GAAACACGGAAACCCAAGACCATTCATGTTGTTGCTCAGGTCGCAGACGTTTTGCAGCAGCAGTCGCTTC
ACGTTCGCTCGCGTATCGGTGATTCATTCTGCTAACCAGTAAGGCAACCCCGCCAGCCTAGCCGGGTCCT
CAACGACAGGAGCACGATCATGCGCACCCGTGGGGCCGCCATGCCGGCGATAATGGCCTGCTTCTCGCCG
AAACGTTTGGTGGCGGGACCAGTGACGAAGGCTTGAGCGAGGGCGTGCAAGATTCCGAATACCGCAAGCG
ACAGGCCGATCATCGTCGCGCTCCAGCGAAAGCGGTCCTCGCCGAAAATGACCCAGAGCGCTGCCGGCAC
CTGTCCTACGAGTTGCATGATAAAGAACACAGTCATAAGTGCGGCGACGATAGTCATGCCCCGCGCCCAC
CGGAAGGAGCTGACTGGGTTGAAGGCTCTCAAGGGCATCGGTCGAGATCCCGGTGCCTAATGAGTGAGCT
AACTTACATTAATTGCGTTGCGCTCACTGCCCGCTTTCCAGTCGGGAAACCTGTCGTGCCAGCTGCATTA
ATGAATCGGCCAACGCGCGGGGAGAGGCGGTTTGCGTATTGGGCGCCAGGGTGGTTTTTCTTTTCACCAG
TGACACGGGCAACAGCTGATTGCCCTTCACCGCCTGGCCCTGAGAGAGTTGCAGCAAGCGGTCCACGCTG
GTTTGCCCCAGCAGGCGAAAATCCTGTTTGATGGTGGTTAACGGCGGGATATAACATGAGCTGTCCTCGG
TATCGTCGTATCCCACTACCGAGATATCCGCACCAACGCGCAGCCCGGACTCGGTAATGGCGCGCATTGC
GCCCAGCGCCATCTGATCGTTGGCAACCAGCATCGCAGTGGGAACGATGCCCTCATTCAGCATTTGCATG
GTTTGTTGAAAACCGGACATGGCACTCCAGTCGCCTTCCCGTTCCGCTATCGGCTGAATTTGATTGCGAG
TGAGATATTTATGCCAGCCAGCCAGACGCAGACGCGCCGAGACAGAACTTAATGGGCCCGCTAACAGCGC
GATTTGCTGGTGACCCAATGCGACCAGATGCTCCACGCCCAGTCGCGTACCGTCCTCATGGGAGAAAATA
ATACTGTTGATGGGTGTCTGGTCAGAGACATCAAGAAATAACGCCGGAACATTAGTGCAGGCAGCTTCCA
CAGCAATGGCATCCTGGTCATCCAGCGGATAGTTAATGATCAGCCCACTGACGCGTTGCGCGAGAAGATT
GTGCACCGCCGCTTTACAGGCTTCGACGCCGCTTCGTTCTACCATCGACACCACCACGCTGGCACCCAGT
TGATCGGCGCGAGATTTAATCGCCGCGACAATTTGCGACGGCGCGTGCAGGGCCAGACTGGAGGTGGCAA
CGCCAATCAGCAACGACTGTTTGCCCGCCAGTTGTTGTGCCACGCGGTTGGGAATGTAATTCAGCTCCGC
CATCGCCGCTTCCACTTTTTCCCGCGTTTTCGCAGAAACGTGGCTGGCCTGGTTCACCACGCGGGAAACG
GTCTGATAAGAGACACCGGCATACTCTGCGACATCGTATAACGTTACTGGTTTCACATTCACCACCCTGA
ATTGACTCTCTTCCGGGCGCTATCATGCCATACCGCGAAAGGTTTTGCGCCATTCGATGGTGTCCGGGAT
CTCGACGCTCTCCCTTATGCGACTCCTGCATTAGGAAGCAGCCCAGTAGTAGGTTGAGGCCGTTGAGCAC
CGCCGCCGCAAGGAATGGTGCATGCAAGGAGATGGCGCCCAACAGTCCCCCGGCCACGGGGCCTGCCACC
ATACCCACGCCGAAACAAGCGCTCATGAGCCCGAAGTGGCGAGCCCGATCTTCCCCATCGGTGATGTCGG
CGATATAGGCGCCAGCAACCGCACCTGTGGCGCCGGTGATGCCGGCCACGATGCGTCCGGCGTAGAGGAT
CGAGATCTCGATCCCGCGAAATTAATACGACTCACTATAGGGGAATTGTGAGCGGATAACAATTCCCCTC
TAGAAATAATTTTGCCTTAACTTTAAGAAGGAGATATACCATGGGCAGCCACCACCACCACCACCACAGC
GGAATGCAGATCTTTGTTAAGACTCTCACCGGAAAGACAATCACCCTGGAGGTGGAAAGCTCCGACACCA
TCGACAACGTTAAGGCCAAGATCCAGGATAAGGAGGGCATTCCTCCGGATCAGCAGAGGCTTATTTTCGC
CGGCAAGCAGCTAGAGGATGGCCGTACGTTGGCTGATTACAATATCCAGAAGGAATCCACCCTCCACTTG
GTCCTCAGGCTCCGTGGTGGTTAAGCTTGCAATTAACTTTAAGAAGGAGATATACAATGCTTCACAAGCG
AGCTAGTGAAGCTAACGATAAGAACGATAATACCATCATCGGTTCCGATTTAGCATCATCTAAGAAACGC
CGTATCGATTTCACTGAATCTTCGTCTGATAAGTCATCTTCGATTTTAGCTTCTGGTAGTAGCAGGGGTT
TTCACGGCGATAGCGTCGTTCAGCAAATCGACATGGCTTTTGGTAATTCGAACCGTCAGGAGATTGATGA
AGATCTGCACAGTCGCCAGCTCGCCGTCTATGGTCGTGAGACTATGAGGCGTCTCTTTGCTTCCAATGTT
CTCATCTCGGGGATGCACGGTCTTGGTGCCGAGATTGCCAAGAATCTTATACTTGCTGGTGTGAAGTCTG
TGACCTTGCATGATGAAAGAGTTGTAGAGCTATGGGACTTATCAAGCAACTTTGTTTTCTCGGAGGATGA
TGTTGGCAAGAATAGAGCAGATGCTTCTGTTCAGAAGTTACAGGATCTTAACAATGCTGTGGTTGTCTCT
AGCTTGACCAAAAGCTTAAACAAAGAGGATCTTTCTGGCTTCCAGGTTGTTGTATTCTCTGACATAAGCA
TGGAAAGAGCAATCGAATTTGATGACTATTGTCACAGCCATCAGCCTCCTATCGCTTTTGTCAAGGCTGA
TGTCAGGGGTCTTTTCGGCTCTGTCTTTTGTGATTTTGGGCCTGAATTTGCGGTTCTTGATGTTGATGGA
GAGGAACCCCATACAGGCATCATTGCGTCTATCTCTAATGAGAACCAGGCATTTATTTCCTGTGTCGACG
ATGAGAGGCTTGAGTTTGAAGATGGTGACCTAGTTGTTTTCTCAGAAGTTGAGGGTATGACAGAATTGAA
TGATGGGAAACCAAGGAAGATAAAAAGTACACGGCCATATTCATTCACCCTTGATGAGGACACTACTAAC
TATGGAACATATGTGAAGGGTGGTATTGTCACTCAAGTGAAACAGCCAAAGTTACTGAATTTCAAGCCAT
TGAGGGAAGCGCTTAAGGATCCAGGGGATTTTCTATTTAGTGATTTCTCTAAGTTTGATCGGCCTCCACT
CCTTCACTTAGCATTCCAGGCACTTGATCATTTTAAAGCTGAAGCTGGCAGATTTCCTGTTGCTGGCTCA
GAAGAGGACGCTCAGAAGCTTATATCGATTGCCACAGCCATCAATACCGGGCAGGGTGATTTAAAGGTGG
AGAATGTTGATCAGAAGCTTCTAAGACACTTTTCCTTTGGAGCCAAGGCTGTCCTGAATCCTATGGCTGC
AATGTTTGGCGGTATTGTTGGACAGGAGGTTGTTAAAGCTTGCTCTGGAAAATTTCATCCTCTCTTCCAG
TTTTTCTACTTTGATTCAGTGGAGTCACTCCCCTCTGAACCTGTGGACTCGAGTGACTTTGCACCAAGAA
ACAGCCGGTATGATGCCCAAATATCTGTATTTGGGGCCAAGTTCCAGAAGAAACTTGAAGATGCTAAAGT
TTTCACAGTAGGGTCTGGTGCTCTTGGCTGTGAGTTCTTGAAAAATTTGGCTCTGATGGGGGTTTCTTGT
GGAAGCCAAGGGAAGCTGACAGTGACAGATGATGATATCATTGAGAAGAGTAACCTCAGTCGTCAATTTC
TGTTCCGTGACTGGAACATTGGACAGGCTAAATCCACAGTTGCTGCTTCGGCTGCTGCTGTTATAAATCC
TCGCTTCAACATTGAGGCCCTGCAAAACCGTGTTGGCGCGGAGACTGAGAATGTATTTGACGATGCCTTC
TGGGAGAACTTAACTGTTGTCGTCAATGCACTGGATAATGTTAATGCGAGGCTCTATGTTGATTCGAGGT
GCTTGTATTTCCAGAAGCCTCTCCTTGAGTCTGGAACTCTTGGTACAAAGTGCAACACACAGTCGGTTAT
CCCACATCTAACTGAAAATTACGGTGCCTCAAGGGACCCACCAGAGAAACAGGCCCCCATGTGTACAGTG
CATTCCTTCCCGCATAACATTGATCACTGTTTAACTTGGGCTCGCTCTGAGTTTGAGGGTCTGCTGGAGA
AAACTCCCGCTGAAGTGAATGCATATCTTTCTAGCCCAGTTGAGTACACTAACTCAATGATGAGTGCTGG
TGATGCTCAGGCGAGGGACACATTGGAGAGGATTGTTGAGTGCCTTGAAAAGGAGAAGTGTGAAACCTTC
CAAGACTGCTTAACCTGGGCACGACTGAGGTTTGAGGATTACTTTGTGAACCGTGTCAAGCAATTGATAT
ACACATTTCCTGAAGATGCTGCGACTAGTACCGGAGCTCCATTCTGGTCTGCTCCAAAAAGATTCCCTCG
TCCACTCCAGTACTCGTCGTCCGACCCAAGTCTCCTTAACTTTATCACAGCGACTGCTATTTTACGAGCA
GAGACATTTGGGATCCCGATACCTGAGTGGACTAAGAACCCAAAGGAAGCAGCAGAAGCTGTTGACAGAG
TGATAGTCCCAGACTTTGAGCCAAGGCAAGATGCAAAGATTGTGACTGATGAGAAAGCTACCACTTTAAC
CACTGCTTCGGTGGACGACGCTGCAGTCATCGACGATCTCATTGCTAAGATCGACCAGTGTAGGCATAAC
TTGTCGCCAGACTTCAGGATGAAACCTATTCAGTTCGAAAAGGATGATGATACAAACTATCACATGGATG
TGATAGCAGGACTAGCCAACATGAGGGCGAGAAATTACAGCATCCCTGAAGTGGACAAGCTGAAAGCAAA
GTTCATAGCAGGGAGAATCATCCCAGCCATTGCGACTTCAACAGCCATGGCTACTGGGCTGGTCTGCCTC
GAGCTGTACAAGGTCCTTGATGGAGGACATAAAGTGGAAGCTTACAGAAACACATTTGCCAACCTGGCAC
TTCCACTATTCTCCATGGCTGAACCACTTCCACCAAAGGTGGTGAAGCACCGTGACATGGCTTGGACAGT
TTGGGACAGATGGGTTCTCAAGGGAAACCCAACTCTTCGTGAGGTGTTGCAGTGGCTGGAGGACAAAGGG
CTTAGCGCATACAGCATCTCTTGTGGAAGCTGTCTACTGTTCAACAGTATGTTCACAAGGCACAAGGAGA
GGATGGACAAGAAGGTTGTGGATCTCGCTCGGGATGTTGCGAAAGTCGAGTTACCGCCTTATCGCAACCA
TCTTGATGTAGTGGTGGCTTGTGAGGATGAAGATGACAATGACGTCGATATTCCTCTCGTCTCTATCTAC
TTCAGGTGAGCTTACTATTAACTTTAAGAAGGAGATATACCATGTACCCATACGATGTTCCTGACTATGC
GGGCTATCCCTATGACGTCCCGGACTATGCAGGATTGTATCCATATGACGTTCCAGATTACGCCACTAGA
GCTGCTTACCCATACGATGTTCCTGACTATGCGGGCTATCCCTATGACGTCCCGGACTATGCAGGATTGT
ATCCATATGACGTTCCAGATTACGCAATGGCAGAAAAAGCTTGTATAAAGCGACTTCAAAAAGAATACAG
AGCGCTTTGCAAGGAACCAGTCTCGCATGTTGTTGCTCGTCCTTCCCCAAATGACATTCTTGAATGGCAT
TATGTGTTGGAAGGCAGTGAGGGAACGCCTTTTGCAGGTGGATTTTACTATGGAAAGATCAAGTTCCCTC
CAGAATATCCTTACAAGCCACCTGGAATCACAATGACCACACCAAATGGTCGATTTGTGACGCAAAAGAA
AATCTGCTTGTCTATGAGTGACTTTCATCCAGAAAGCTGGAATCCAATGTGGTCAGTGTCAAGCATACTT
ACAGGACTTCTCTCATTTATGATGGATAACAGCCCCACAACGGGAAGTGTAAACACTAGTGTAGCCGAGA
AACAACGGTTGGCGAAGTCATCTCTTGCTTTCAATTGTAAAAGTGTAACATTCCGGAAACTATTTCCCGA
GTATGTCGAGAAGTACAGCCAGCAACAAGTAGCTGAAGAAGAAGCAGCCACTCAACAGACAACAACATCT
GAGAATCAGGATTTTCCTCAGAAGGACAATGCGAAAGTCGAATCAGAGAAAAGCGTTGGTCTTAAAAAGG
AAAGTATTCAAGAAGTGGGATTGAAAGAGAGGAGAAGGAACAAGAAAGAAGCATTACCGGGTTGGATAGT
ATTGTTGCTAGTATCGATTGTCGGTGTTGTAATGGCGTTGCCTTTGCTTCAGCTGTGAGCTTTTACGCTT
TTAAGCCAGCCCCGACACCCGCCAACACCCGCTGACGCGCCCTGACGGGCTTGTCTGCTCCCGGCATCCG
CTTACAGACAAGCTGTGACCGGGATGAGATCCGGCTGCTAACAAAGCCCGAAAGGAAGCTGAGTTGGCTG
CTGCCACCGCTGAGCAATAACTAGCATAACCCCTTGGGGCCTCTAAACGGGTCTTGAGGGGTTTTTTGCT
GAAAGGAGGAACTATATCCGGAT
Features (pLannotate 1.2.2; 25 found; start..end, strand, type, name):
     12..467     +  rep_origin     f1 ori (sequence partly withheld): f1 bacteriophage origin of replication; arrow indicates direction of (+) strand synthesis
    494..551     +  promoter       AmpR promoter (fragment): bla
    560..1375    -  CDS            KanR: aminoglycoside phosphotransferase; aph(3')-Ia; confers resistance to kanamycin in bacteria or G418 (Geneticin®) in eukaryotes
   1497..2085    +  rep_origin     ori: high-copy-number ColE1/pMB1/pBR322/pUC origin of replication
   2271..2413    -  misc_feature   bom: basis of mobility region from pBR322
   2515..2706    -  CDS            rop: Rop protein, which maintains plasmids at low copy number; rop
   2723..3103    +  CDS            YPB1_ECOLX: Protein predicted: Swiss-Prot protein existence level 4. From Escherichia coli.
   3175..3466    -  CDS            TcR (fragment): tetracycline efflux protein; tet; confers resistance to tetracycline
   3481..3502    -  protein_bind   CAP binding site: CAP binding activates transcription in the presence of cAMP. E. coli catabolite activator protein
   3515..4597    -  CDS            lacI: lac repressor; lacI; The lac repressor binds to the lac operator to inhibit transcription in E. coli. This inhibition can be relieved by adding lactose or isopropyl-β-D-thiogalactopyranoside (IPTG).
   4598..4675    -  promoter       lacI promoter: lacI
   4683..4962    -  CDS            TcR (fragment): tetracycline efflux protein; tet; confers resistance to tetracycline
   4984..5002    +  promoter       T7 promoter: promoter for bacteriophage T7 RNA polymerase
   5003..5027    +  protein_bind   lac operator: The lac repressor binds to the lac operator to inhibit transcription in E. coli. This inhibition can be relieved by adding lactose or isopropyl-β-D-thiogalactopyranoside (IPTG). lac repressor encoded by lacI
   5048..5065    +  RBS            RBS (fragment): efficient ribosome binding site from bacteriophage T7 gene 10 (Olins and Rangwala, 1989)
   5080..5098    +  CDS            9xHis (fragment): 9xHis affinity tag
   5105..5332    +  CDS            UBIQ_AVESA: Experimental evidence at protein level: Swiss-Prot protein existence level 1. Ubiquitin exists either covalently attached to another protein, or free (unanchored). When covalently bound, it is conjugated to target proteins via an isopeptide bond either as a monomer (monoubiquitin), a polymer linked via different Lys residues of the ubiquitin (polyubiquitin chains) or a linear polymer linked via the initiator Met of the ubiquitin (linear polyubiquitin chains). Polyubiquitin chains, when attached to a target protein, have different functions depending on the Lys residue of the ubiquitin that is
   5344..5361    +  RBS            RBS (fragment): efficient ribosome binding site from bacteriophage T7 gene 10 (Olins and Rangwala, 1989)
   5368..8607    +  CDS            UBA1: UBE11_ARATH - Also known as MOS5. Experimental evidence at protein level: Swiss-Prot protein existence level 1. Activates ubiquitin by first adenylating its C-terminal glycine residue with ATP, and thereafter linking this residue to the side chain of a cysteine residue in E1, yielding a ubiquitin-E1 thioester and free AMP. From Arabidopsis thaliana (Mouse-ear cress).
   8619..8636    +  RBS            RBS (fragment): efficient ribosome binding site from bacteriophage T7 gene 10 (Olins and Rangwala, 1989)
   8646..8734    +  CDS            3xHA (fragment): three tandem HA epitope tags
   8748..8836    +  CDS            3xHA (fragment): three tandem HA epitope tags
   8838..9566    +  CDS            UBC33: UBC33_ARATH - Experimental evidence at transcript level: Swiss-Prot protein existence level 2. Accepts the ubiquitin from the E1 complex and catalyzes its covalent attachment to other proteins. From Arabidopsis thaliana (Mouse-ear cress).
   9685..9734    +  CDS            SET1 (fragment): solubility-enhancement tag derived from T7 phage gene 10B
   9742..9789    +  terminator     T7 terminator: transcription terminator for bacteriophage T7 RNA polymerase
