>Addgene plasmid #104753 | pUG-324 | addgene full sequence | sequence record 205543 | Addgene NGS Result
AGACGCAGACGCGCCGAGACAGAACTTAATGGGCCCGCTAACAGCGCGATTTGCTGGTGACCCAATGCGA
CCAGATGCTCCACGCCCAGTCGCGTACCGTCCTCATGGGAGAAAATAATACTGTTGATGGGTGTCTGGTC
AGAGACATCAAGAAATAACGCCGGAACATTAGTGCAGGCAGCTTCCACAGCAATGGCATCCTGGTCATCC
AGCGGATAGTTAATGATCAGCCCACTGACGCGTTGCGCGAGAAGATTGTGCACCGCCGCTTTACAGGCTT
CGACGCCGCTTCGTTCTACCATCGACACCACCACGCTGGCACCCAGTTGATCGGCGCGAGATTTAATCGC
CGCGACAATTTGCGACGGCGCGTGCAGGGCCAGACTGGAGGTGGCAACGCCAATCAGCAACGACTGTTTG
CCCGCCAGTTGTTGTGCCACGCGGTTGGGAATGTAATTCAGCTCCGCCATCGCCGCTTCCACTTTTTCCC
GCGTTTTCGCAGAAACGTGGCTGGCCTGGTTCACCACGCGGGAAACGGTCTGATAAGAGACACCGGCATA
CTCTGCGACATCGTATAACGTTACTGGTTTCACATTCACCACCCTGAATTGACTCTCTTCCGGGCGCTAT
CATGCCATACCGCGAAAGGTTTTGCGCCATTCGATGGTGTCCGGGATCTCGACGCTCTCCCTTATGCGAC
TCCTGCATTAGGAAGCAGCCCAGTAGTAGGTTGAGGCCGTTGAGCACCGCCGCCGCAAGGAATGGTGCAT
GCAAGGAGATGGCGCCCAACAGTCCCCCGGCCACGGGGCCTGCCACCATACCCACGCCGAAACAAGCGCT
CATGAGCCCGAAGTGGCGAGCCCGATCTTCCCCATCGGTGATGTCGGCGATATAGGCGCCAGCAACCGCA
CCTGTGGCGCCGGTGATGCCGGCCACGATGCGTCCGGCGTAGAGGATCGAGATCTCGATCCCGCGAAATT
AATACGACTCACTATAGGGGAATTGTGAGCGGATAACAATTCCCCTCTAGAAATAATTTTGCCTTAACTT
TAAGAAGGAGATATACCATGGGCAGCCACCACCACCACCACCACAGCGGAATGCAGATCTTTGTTAAGAC
TCTCACCGGAAAGACAATCACCCTAGAGGTGGAAAGCTCCGACACCATCGACAACGTTAAGGCCAAGATC
CAGGATAAGGAGGGCATTCCTCCGGATCAGCAGAGGCTTATTTTCGCCGGCAAGCAGCTAGAGGATGGCC
GTACGTTGGCTGATTACAATATCCAGAAGGAATCCACCCTCCACTTGGTCCTCAGGCTCCGTGGTGGTTA
AGCTTGCAATTAACTTTAAGAAGGAGATATACAATGCTTCACAAGCGAGCTAGTGAAGCTAACGATAAGA
ACGATAATACCATCATCGGTTCCGATTTAGCATCATCTAAGAAACGCCGTATCGATTTCACTGAATCTTC
GTCTGATAAGTCATCTTCGATTTTAGCTTCTGGTAGTAGCAGGGGTTTTCACGGCGATAGCGTCGTTCAG
CAAATCGACATGGCTTTTGGTAATTCGAACCGTCAGGAGATTGATGAAGATCTGCACAGTCGCCAGCTCG
CCGTCTATGGTCGTGAGACTATGAGGCGTCTCTTTGCTTCCAATGTTCTCATCTCGGGGATGCACGGTCT
TGGTGCCGAGATTGCCAAGAATCTTATACTTGCTGGTGTGAAGTCTGTGACCTTGCATGATGAAAGAGTT
GTAGAGCTATGGGACTTATCAAGCAACTTTGTTTTCTCGGAGGATGATGTTGGCAAGAATAGAGCAGATG
CTTCTGTTCAGAAGTTACAGGATCTTAACAATGCTGTGGTTGTCTCTAGCTTGACCAAAAGCTTAAACAA
AGAGGATCTTTCTGGCTTCCAGGTTGTTGTATTCTCTGACATAAGCATGGAAAGAGCAATCGAATTTGAT
GACTATTGTCACAGCCATCAGCCTCCTATCGCTTTTGTCAAGGCTGATGTCAGGGGTCTTTTCGGCTCTG
TCTTTTGTGATTTTGGGCCTGAATTTGCGGTTCTTGATGTTGATGGAGAGGAACCCCATACAGGCATCAT
TGCGTCTATCTCTAATGAGAACCAGGCATTTATTTCCTGTGTCGACGATGAGAGGCTTGAGTTTGAAGAT
GGTGACCTAGTTGTTTTCTCAGAAGTTGAGGGTATGACAGAATTGAATGATGGGAAACCAAGGAAGATAA
AAAGTACACGGCCATATTCATTCACCCTTGATGAGGACACTACTAACTATGGAACATATGTGAAGGGTGG
TATTGTCACTCAAGTGAAACAGCCAAAGTTACTGAATTTCAAGCCATTGAGGGAAGCGCTTAAGGATCCA
GGGGATTTTCTATTTAGTGATTTCTCTAAGTTTGATCGGCCTCCACTCCTTCACTTAGCATTCCAGGCAC
TTGATCATTTTAAAGCTGAAGCTGGCAGATTTCCTGTTGCTGGCTCAGAAGAGGACGCTCAGAAGCTTAT
ATCGATTGCCACAGCCATCAATACCGGGCAGGGTGATTTAAAGGTGGAGAATGTTGATCAGAAGCTTCTA
AGACACTTTTCCTTTGGAGCCAAGGCTGTCCTGAATCCTATGGCTGCAATGTTTGGCGGTATTGTTGGAC
AGGAGGTTGTTAAAGCTTGCTCTGGAAAATTTCATCCTCTCTTCCAGTTTTTCTACTTTGATTCAGTGGA
GTCACTCCCCTCTGAACCTGTGGACTCGAGTGACTTTGCACCAAGAAACAGCCGGTATGATGCCCAAATA
TCTGTATTTGGGGCCAAGTTCCAGAAGAAACTTGAAGATGCTAAAGTTTTCACAGTAGGGTCTGGTGCTC
TTGGCTGTGAGTTCTTGAAAAATTTGGCTCTGATGGGGGTTTCTTGTGGAAGCCAAGGGAAGCTGACAGT
GACAGATGATGATATCATTGAGAAGAGTAACCTCAGTCGTCAATTTCTGTTCCGTGACTGGAACATTGGA
CAGGCTAAATCCACAGTTGCTGCTTCGGCTGCTGCTGTTATAAATCCTCGCTTCAACATTGAGGCCCTGC
AAAACCGTGTTGGCGCGGAGACTGAGAATGTATTTGACGATGCCTTCTGGGAGAACTTAACTGTTGTCGT
CAATGCACTGGATAATGTTAATGCGAGGCTCTATGTTGATTCGAGGTGCTTGTATTTCCAGAAGCCTCTC
CTTGAGTCTGGAACTCTTGGTACAAAGTGCAACACACAGTCGGTTATCCCACATCTAACTGAAAATTACG
GTGCCTCAAGGGACCCACCAGAGAAACAGGCCCCCATGTGTACAGTGCATTCCTTCCCGCATAACATTGA
TCACTGTTTAACTTGGGCTCGCTCTGAGTTTGAGGGTCTGCTGGAGAAAACTCCCGCTGAAGTGAATGCA
TATCTTTCTAGCCCAGTTGAGTACACTAACTCAATGATGAGTGCTGGTGATGCTCAGGCGAGGGACACAT
TGGAGAGGATTGTTGAGTGCCTTGAAAAGGAGAAGTGTGAAACCTTCCAAGACTGCTTAACCTGGGCACG
ACTGAGGTTTGAGGATTACTTTGTGAACCGTGTCAAGCAATTGATATACACATTTCCTGAAGATGCTGCG
ACTAGTACCGGAGCTCCATTCTGGTCTGCTCCAAAAAGATTCCCTCGTCCACTCCAGTACTCGTCGTCCG
ACCCAAGTCTCCTTAACTTTATCACAGCGACTGCTATTTTACGAGCAGAGACATTTGGGATCCCGATACC
TGAGTGGACTAAGAACCCAAAGGAAGCAGCAGAAGCTGTTGACAGAGTGATAGTCCCAGACTTTGAGCCA
AGGCAAGATGCAAAGATTGTGACTGATGAGAAAGCTACCACTTTAACCACTGCTTCGGTGGACGACGCTG
CAGTCATCGACGATCTCATTGCTAAGATCGACCAGTGTAGGCATAACTTGTCGCCAGACTTCAGGATGAA
ACCTATTCAGTTCGAAAAGGATGATGATACAAACTATCACATGGATGTGATAGCAGGACTAGCCAACATG
AGGGCGAGAAATTACAGCATCCCTGAAGTGGACAAGCTGAAAGCAAAGTTCATAGCAGGGAGAATCATCC
CAGCCATTGCGACTTCAACAGCCATGGCTACTGGGCTGGTCTGCCTCGAGCTGTACAAGGTCCTTGATGG
AGGACATAAAGTGGAAGCTTACAGAAACACATTTGCCAACCTGGCACTTCCACTATTCTCCATGGCTGAA
CCACTTCCACCAAAGGTGGTGAAGCACCGTGACATGGCTTGGACAGTTTGGGACAGATGGGTTCTCAAGG
GAAACCCAACTCTTCGTGAGGTGTTGCAGTGGCTGGAGGACAAAGGGCTTAGCGCATACAGCATCTCTTG
TGGAAGCTGTCTACTGTTCAACAGTATGTTCACAAGGCACAAGGAGAGGATGGACAAGAAGGTTGTGGAT
CTCGCTCGGGATGTTGCGAAAGTCGAGTTACCGCCTTATCGCAACCATCTTGATGTAGTGGTGGCTTGTG
AGGATGAAGATGACAATGACGTCGATATTCCTCTCGTCTCTATCTACTTCAGGTGAGCTTACTATTAACT
TTAAGAAGGAGATATACCATGTACCCATACGATGTTCCTGACTATGCGGGCTATCCCTATGACGTCCCGG
ACTATGCAGGATTGTATCCATATGACGTTCCAGATTACGCCACTAGAGCTGCTTACCCATACGATGTTCC
TGACTATGCGGGCTATCCCTATGACGTCCCGGACTATGCAGGATTGTATCCATATGACGTTCCAGATTAC
GCAATGGCAGAAAAAGCTTGTATAAAGCGACTTCAAAAAGAATACAGAGCGCTTTGCAAGGAACCAGTCT
CGCATGTTGTTGCTCGTCCTTCCCCAAATGACATTCTTGAATGGCATTATGTGTTGGAAGGCAGTGAGGG
AACGCCTTTTGCAGGTGGATTTTACTATGGAAAGATCAAGTTCCCTCCAGAATATCCTTACAAGCCACCT
GGAATCACAATGACCACACCAAATGGTCGATTTGTGACGCAAAAGAAAATCTGCTTGTCTATGAGTGACT
TTCATCCAGAAAGCTGGAATCCAATGTGGTCAGTGTCAAGCATACTTACAGGACTTCTCTCATTTATGAT
GGATAACAGCCCCACAACGGGAAGTGTAAACACTAGTGTAGCCGAGAAACAACGGTTGGCGAAGTCATCT
CTTGCTTTCAATTGTAAAAGTGTAACATTCCGGAAACTATTTCCCGAGTATGTCGAGAAGTACAGCCAGC
AACAAGTAGCTGAAGAAGAAGCAGCCACTCAACAGACAACAACATCTGAGAATCAGGATTTTCCTCAGAA
GGACAATGCGAAAGTCGAATCAGAGAAAAGCGTTGGTCTTAAAAAGGAAAGTATTCAAGAAGTGGGATTG
AAAGAGAGGAGAAGGAACAAGAAAGAAGCATTACCGGGTTGGATAGTATTGTTGCTAGTATCGATTGTCG
GTGTTGTAATGGCGTTGCCTTTGCTTCAGCTGTGAGCTTTTACGCTTTTAAGCCAGCCCCGACACCCGCC
AACACCCGCTGACGCGCCCTGACGGGCTTGTCTGCTCCCGGCATCCGCTTACAGACAAGCTGTGACCGGG
ATGAGATCCGGCTGCTAACAAAGCCCGAAAGGAAGCTGAGTTGGCTGCTGCCACCGCTGAGCAATAACTA
GCATAACCCCTTGGGGCCTCTAAACGGGTCTTGAGGGGTTTTTTGCTGAAAGGAGGAACTATATCCGGAT
TGGCGAATGGG
[124 nt withheld, positions 5822-5945]
C
[91 nt withheld, positions 5947-6037]
A
[49 nt withheld, positions 6039-6087]
CCTTTGACGTTGGAGTCCACGTTCTTT
[37 nt withheld, positions 6115-6151]
ACCCTATCTCGGTCTATTCTTTTGATTTATAAGGGATTTTGCCGATTTCGGCCTATTGGTTAAAAAATGA
GCTGATTTAACAAAAATTTAACGCGAATTTTAACAAAATATTAACGCTTACAATTTAGGTGGCACTTTTC
GGGGAAATGTGCGCGGAACCCCTATTTGTTTATTTTTCTAAATACATTCAAATATGTATCCGCTCATGAA
TTAATTCTTAGAAAAACTCATCGAGCATCAAATGAAACTGCAATTTATTCATATCAGGATTATCAATACC
ATATTTTTGAAAAAGCCGTTTCTGTAATGAAGGAGAAAACTCACCGAGGCAGTTCCATAGGATGGCAAGA
TCCTGGTATCGGTCTGCGATTCCGACTCGTCCAACATCAATACAACCTATTAATTTCCCCTCGTCAAAAA
TAAGGTTATCAAGTGAGAAATCACCATGAGTGACGACTGAATCCGGTGAGAATGGCAAAAGTTTATGCAT
TTCTTTCCAGACTTGTTCAACAGGCCAGCCATTACGCTCGTCATCAAAATCACTCGCATCAACCAAACCG
TTATTCATTCGTGATTGCGCCTGAGCGAGTCGAAATACGCGATCGCTGTTAAAAGGACAATTACAAACAG
GAATCGAATGCAACCGGCGCAGGAACACTGCCAGCGCATCAACAATATTTTCACCTGAATCAGGATATTC
TTCTAATACCTGGAATGCTGTTTTCCCGGGGATCGCAGTGGTGAGTAACCATGCATCATCAGGAGTACGG
ATAAAATGCTTGATGGTCGGAAGAGGCATAAATTCCGTCAGCCAGTTTAGTCTGACCATCTCATCTGTAA
CATCATTGGCAACGCTACCTTTGCCATGTTTCAGAAACAACTCTGGCGCATCGGGCTTCCCATACAATCG
ATAGATTGTCGCACCTGATTGCCCGACATTATCGCGAGCCCATTTATACCCATATAAATCAGCATCCATG
TTGGAATTTAATCGCGGCCTAGAGCAAGACGTTTCCCGTTGAATATGGCTCATAACACCCCTTGTATTAC
TGTTTATGTAAGCAGACAGTTTTATTGTTCATGACCAAAATCCCTTAACGTGAGTTTTCGTTCCACTGAG
CGTCAGACCCCGTAGAAAAGATCAAAGGATCTTCTTGAGATCCTTTTTTTCTGCGCGTAATCTGCTGCTT
GCAAACAAAAAAACCACCGCTACCAGCGGTGGTTTGTTTGCCGGATCAAGAGCTACCAACTCTTTTTCCG
AAGGTAACTGGCTTCAGCAGAGCGCAGATACCAAATACTGTCCTTCTAGTGTAGCCGTAGTTAGGCCACC
ACTTCAAGAACTCTGTAGCACCGCCTACATACCTCGCTCTGCTAATCCTGTTACCAGTGGCTGCTGCCAG
TGGCGATAAGTCGTGTCTTACCGGGTTGGACTCAAGACGATAGTTACCGGATAAGGCGCAGCGGTCGGGC
TGAACGGGGGGTTCGTGCACACAGCCCAGCTTGGAGCGAACGACCTACACCGAACTGAGATACCTACAGC
GTGAGCTATGAGAAAGCGCCACGCTTCCCGAAGGGAGAAAGGCGGACAGGTATCCGGTAAGCGGCAGGGT
CGGAACAGGAGAGCGCACGAGGGAGCTTCCAGGGGGAAACGCCTGGTATCTTTATAGTCCTGTCGGGTTT
CGCCACCTCTGACTTGAGCGTCGATTTTTGTGATGCTCGTCAGGGGGGCGGAGCCTATGGAAAAACGCCA
GCAACGCGGCCTTTTTACGGTTCCTGGCCTTTTGCTGGCCTTTTGCTCACATGTTCTTTCCTGCGTTATC
CCCTGATTCTGTGGATAACCGTATTACCGCCTTTGAGTGAGCTGATACCGCTCGCCGCAGCCGAACGACC
GAGCGCAGCGAGTCAGTGAGCGAGGAAGCGGAAGAGCGCCTGATGCGGTATTTTCTCCTTACGCATCTGT
GCGGTATTTCACACCGCAATGGTGCACTCTCAGTACAATCTGCTCTGATGCCGCATAGTTAAGCCAGTAT
ACACTCCGCTATCGCTACGTGACTGGGTCATGGCTGCGCCCCGACACCCGCCAACACCCGCTGACGCGCC
CTGACGGGCTTGTCTGCTCCCGGCATCCGCTTACAGACAAGCTGTGACCGACTCCGGGAGCTGCATGTGT
CAGAGGTTTTCACCGTCATCACCGAAACGCGCGAGGCAGCTGCGGTAAAGCTCATCAGCGTGGTCGTGAA
GCGATTCACAGATGTCTGCCTGTTCATCCGCGTCCAGCTCGTTGAGTTTCTCCAGAAGCGTTAATGTCTG
GCTTCTGATAAAGCGGGCCATGTTAAGGGCGGTTTTTTCCTGTTTGGTCACTGATGCCTCCGTGTAAGGG
GGATTTCTGTTCATGGGGGTAATGATACCGATGAAACGAGAGAGGATGCTCACGATACGGGTTACTGATG
ATGAACATGCCCGGTTACTGGAACGTTGTGAGGGTAAACAACTGGCGGTATGGATGCGGCGGGACCAGAG
AAAAATCACTCAGGGTCAATGCCAGCGCTTCGTTAATACAGATGTAGGTGTTCCACAGGGTAGCCAGCAG
CATCCTGCGATGCAGATCCGGAACATAATGGTGCAGGGCGCTGACTTCCGCGTTTCCAGACTTTACGAAA
CACGGAAACCCAAGACCATTCATGTTGTTGCTCAGGTCGCAGACGTTTTGCAGCAGCAGTCGCTTCACGT
TCGCTCGCGTATCGGTGATTCATTCTGCTAACCAGTAAGGCAACCCCGCCAGCCTAGCCGGGTCCTCAAC
GACAGGAGCACGATCATGCGCACCCGTGGGGCCGCCATGCCGGCGATAATGGCCTGCTTCTCGCCGAAAC
GTTTGGTGGCGGGACCAGTGACGAAGGCTTGAGCGAGGGCGTGCAAGATTCCGAATACCGCAAGCGACAG
GCCGATCATCGTCGCGCTCCAGCGAAAGCGGTCCTCGCCGAAAATGACCCAGAGCGCTGCCGGCACCTGT
CCTACGAGTTGCATGATAAAGAACACAGTCATAAGTGCGGCGACGATAGTCATGCCCCGCGCCCACCGGA
AGGAGCTGACTGGGTTGAAGGCTCTCAAGGGCATCGGTCGAGATCCCGGTGCCTAATGAGTGAGCTAACT
TACATTAATTGCGTTGCGCTCACTGCCCGCTTTCCAGTCGGGAAACCTGTCGTGCCAGCTGCATTAATGA
ATCGGCCAACGCGCGGGGAGAGGCGGTTTGCGTATTGGGCGCCAGGGTGGTTTTTCTTTTCACCAGTGAC
ACGGGCAACAGCTGATTGCCCTTCACCGCCTGGCCCTGAGAGAGTTGCAGCAAGCGGTCCACGCTGGTTT
GCCCCAGCAGGCGAAAATCCTGTTTGATGGTGGTTAACGGCGGGATATAACATGAGCTGTCCTCGGTATC
GTCGTATCCCACTACCGAGATATCCGCACCAACGCGCAGCCCGGACTCGGTAATGGCGCGCATTGCGCCC
AGCGCCATCTGATCGTTGGCAACCAGCATCGCAGTGGGAACGATGCCCTCATTCAGCATTTGCATGGTTT
GTTGAAAACCGGACATGGCACTCCAGTCGCCTTCCCGTTCCGCTATCGGCTGAATTTGATTGCGAGTGAG
ATATTTATGCCAGCCAGCC
Features (pLannotate 1.2.2; 25 found; start..end, strand, type, name):
    594..671     -  promoter       lacI promoter: lacI
    679..958     -  CDS            TcR (fragment): tetracycline efflux protein; tet; confers resistance to tetracycline
    980..998     +  promoter       T7 promoter: promoter for bacteriophage T7 RNA polymerase
    999..1023    +  protein_bind   lac operator: The lac repressor binds to the lac operator to inhibit transcription in E. coli. This inhibition can be relieved by adding lactose or isopropyl-β-D-thiogalactopyranoside (IPTG). lac repressor encoded by lacI
   1044..1061    +  RBS            RBS (fragment): efficient ribosome binding site from bacteriophage T7 gene 10 (Olins and Rangwala, 1989)
   1076..1094    +  CDS            9xHis (fragment): 9xHis affinity tag
   1101..1328    +  CDS            UBIQ_AVESA: Experimental evidence at protein level: Swiss-Prot protein existence level 1. Ubiquitin exists either covalently attached to another protein, or free (unanchored). When covalently bound, it is conjugated to target proteins via an isopeptide bond either as a monomer (monoubiquitin), a polymer linked via different Lys residues of the ubiquitin (polyubiquitin chains) or a linear polymer linked via the initiator Met of the ubiquitin (linear polyubiquitin chains). Polyubiquitin chains, when attached to a target protein, have different functions depending on the Lys residue of the ubiquitin that is
   1340..1357    +  RBS            RBS (fragment): efficient ribosome binding site from bacteriophage T7 gene 10 (Olins and Rangwala, 1989)
   1364..4603    +  CDS            UBA1: UBE11_ARATH - Also known as MOS5. Experimental evidence at protein level: Swiss-Prot protein existence level 1. Activates ubiquitin by first adenylating its C-terminal glycine residue with ATP, and thereafter linking this residue to the side chain of a cysteine residue in E1, yielding a ubiquitin-E1 thioester and free AMP. From Arabidopsis thaliana (Mouse-ear cress).
   4615..4632    +  RBS            RBS (fragment): efficient ribosome binding site from bacteriophage T7 gene 10 (Olins and Rangwala, 1989)
   4642..4730    +  CDS            3xHA (fragment): three tandem HA epitope tags
   4744..4832    +  CDS            3xHA (fragment): three tandem HA epitope tags
   4834..5562    +  CDS            UBC33: UBC33_ARATH - Experimental evidence at transcript level: Swiss-Prot protein existence level 2. Accepts the ubiquitin from the E1 complex and catalyzes its covalent attachment to other proteins. From Arabidopsis thaliana (Mouse-ear cress).
   5681..5730    +  CDS            SET1 (fragment): solubility-enhancement tag derived from T7 phage gene 10B
   5738..5785    +  terminator     T7 terminator: transcription terminator for bacteriophage T7 RNA polymerase
   5822..6250    +  rep_origin     f1 ori (sequence partly withheld): f1 bacteriophage origin of replication; arrow indicates direction of (+) strand synthesis
   6303..6360    +  promoter       AmpR promoter (fragment): bla
   6369..7184    -  CDS            KanR: aminoglycoside phosphotransferase; aph(3')-Ia; confers resistance to kanamycin in bacteria or G418 (Geneticin®) in eukaryotes
   7306..7894    +  rep_origin     ori: high-copy-number ColE1/pMB1/pBR322/pUC origin of replication
   8080..8219    -  misc_feature   bom: basis of mobility region from pBR322
   8321..8512    -  CDS            rop: Rop protein, which maintains plasmids at low copy number; rop
   8529..8909    +  CDS            YPB1_ECOLX: Protein predicted: Swiss-Prot protein existence level 4. From Escherichia coli.
   8981..9272    -  CDS            TcR (fragment): tetracycline efflux protein; tet; confers resistance to tetracycline
   9287..9308    -  protein_bind   CAP binding site: CAP binding activates transcription in the presence of cAMP. E. coli catabolite activator protein
   9321..593     -  CDS            lacI (across the origin): lac repressor; lacI; The lac repressor binds to the lac operator to inhibit transcription in E. coli. This inhibition can be relieved by adding lactose or isopropyl-β-D-thiogalactopyranoside (IPTG).
