[The description below was written by a language model from this plasmid's Addgene catalogue record and pLannotate feature annotations shown in this document.]
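Description:
pUG-324 is a Level 2 assembly from the UbiGate toolbox, a modular cloning system built to reconstitute and analyse ubiquitination. It sits in pET-28GG, a bacterial expression backbone of about 5.2 kb. The roughly 4.6 kb insert was joined through BpiI sites that were destroyed during assembly, which is typical of Golden Gate-style Type IIS cloning. The whole plasmid is about 9.8 kb. It replicates from a pBR322-type ColE1 origin accompanied by rop and the bom region, consistent with its low-copy listing. Selection is by kanamycin through aph(3')-Ia, and an f1 origin is also present. The annotated tetracycline-resistance fragments and the short AmpR promoter fragment are backbone remnants rather than functional markers.

The payload is a polycistronic operon of Arabidopsis thaliana ubiquitination components. A single T7 promoter with an adjacent lac operator drives it, and the plasmid-borne lacI makes expression IPTG-inducible in hosts that supply T7 RNA polymerase. Three open reading frames follow, each preceded by its own T7 gene 10 ribosome binding site: His-tagged ubiquitin, the E1 ubiquitin-activating enzyme UBA1, and the E2 conjugating enzyme UBC33 carrying N-terminal tandem HA epitopes. A T7 terminator closes the unit. The "EL3" in the insert name has no corresponding annotated feature, and the record does not explain it. No E3 ligase or substrate is annotated or listed among the insert genes.

Co-expressing tagged ubiquitin, E1 and E2 in E. coli supplies the upstream part of the plant ubiquitination cascade. The His and HA tags allow the components and any conjugates to be purified or detected. The depositor and sequenced records differ by only a few nucleotides and carry the same features.
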