Addgene plasmid #104753: pUG-324
Purpose: Level 2 construct
Depositing lab: Marco Trujillo. Depositing organization: Leibniz Institute of Plant Biochemistry (IPB). Publication: UbiGate: a synthetic biology toolbox to analyse ubiquitination. Kowarschik K, Hoehenwarter W, Marillonnet S, Trujillo M. New Phytol. 2018 Mar;217(4):1749-1763. doi: 10.1111/nph.14900. Epub 2017 Nov 30. PubMed 29194629.
Backbone
  Vector backbone: pET-28GG
  Backbone size w/o insert (bp): 5190
  Vector type: Bacterial Expression
Growth in bacteria
  Bacterial resistance: Kanamycin, 50 μg/mL
  Growth temperature: 37°C
  Growth strain: DH5alpha
  Copy number: Low Copy
Gene/Insert
  Gene/Insert name: HIS-Ubq_UBA1_HA-UBC33_EL3 (alt name: AT4G05320,AT2G30110,AT5G50430)
  Species: A. thaliana (mustard weed)
  Insert size (bp): 4624
  Promoter: T7
  Tag / fusion protein: HIS-Ubq, HA-E2 (N terminal on insert)
  Cloning method: Restriction Enzyme; 5′ cloning site BpiI (destroyed during cloning); 3′ cloning site BpiI (destroyed during cloning)
  Sequencing primers: 5′ T7; 3′ T7 Terminal
Terms and licenses: Academic/Nonprofit Terms; Industry Terms: Not Available to Industry
How to cite: pUG-324 was a gift from Marco Trujillo (Addgene plasmid # 104753 ; http://n2t.net/addgene:104753 ; RRID:Addgene_104753)
